Addgene plasmid #125471: lentiSAMv2 C2CD4A/B-enh2-guide3
Purpose: CRISPR-mediated activation of human islet enhancer containing T2D-associated variant rs7163757 (C2CD4A/B GWAS locus)
Depositing lab: Jorge Ferrer. Depositing organization: Imperial College London. Publication: Human pancreatic islet three-dimensional chromatin architecture provides insights into the genetics of type 2 diabetes. Miguel-Escalada I, Bonas-Guarch S, Cebola I, Ponsa-Cobas J, Mendieta-Esteban J, Atla G, Javierre BM, Rolando DMY, Farabella I, Morgan CC, Garcia-Hurtado J, Beucher A, Moran I, Pasquali L, Ramos-Rodriguez M, Appel EVR, Linneberg A, Gjesing AP, Witte DR, Pedersen O, Grarup N, Ravassard P, Torrents D, Mercader JM, Piemonti L, Berney T, de Koning EJP, Kerr-Conte J, Pattou F, Fedko IO, Groop L, Prokopenko I, Hansen T, Marti-Renom MA, Fraser P, Ferrer J. Nat Genet. 2019 Jun 28. pii: 10.1038/s41588-019-0457-0. doi: 10.1038/s41588-019-0457-0. PubMed 31253982.
Backbone
  Vector backbone: lentiSAMv2
  Backbone manufacturer: Feng Zhang (Addgene #75112)
  Vector type: Mammalian Expression, Lentiviral, CRISPR
  Selectable markers: Blasticidin
Growth in bacteria
  Bacterial resistance: Ampicillin, 100 μg/mL
  Growth temperature: 37°C
  Growth strain: Stbl3
  Copy number: High Copy
Gene/Insert
  Gene/Insert name: dCas9-VP64-2A-BlastR
  gRNA/shRNA sequence: TCCGACTGAGTCATTAAAAG
  Species: H. sapiens (human)
  Promoter: EF1a core and U6
  Cloning method: Restriction Enzyme; 5′ cloning site Unknown (destroyed during cloning); 3′ cloning site Unknown (destroyed during cloning)
  Sequencing primers: 5′ GATCCGCCACCATGGATGC
Terms and licenses: Academic/Nonprofit Terms; Industry Terms: Not Available to Industry
How to cite: lentiSAMv2 C2CD4A/B-enh2-guide3 was a gift from Jorge Ferrer (Addgene plasmid # 125471 ; http://n2t.net/addgene:125471 ; RRID:Addgene_125471)
