[The description below was written by a language model from this plasmid's Addgene catalogue record and pLannotate feature annotations shown in this document.]
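Description:
lentiSAMv2 C2CD4A/B-enh2-guide3 is a 13.5 kb lentiviral CRISPR-activation plasmid built on the lentiSAMv2 backbone. It carries a single guide RNA directed at a human pancreatic islet enhancer in the C2CD4A/B type 2 diabetes GWAS locus, the enhancer that contains the risk-associated variant rs7163757. In bacteria it replicates from a high-copy ColE1/pUC-type origin under ampicillin selection (AmpR). The backbone also retains an f1 origin and an SV40/EM7-driven BleoR cassette lying outside the viral transfer region.

The viral genome is transcribed from a CMV enhancer/promoter fused to a truncated HIV-1 5' LTR. It includes the Ψ packaging signal with a gag fragment, the RRE for Rev-dependent export, cPPT/CTS, WPRE and a truncated 3' LTR followed by a bGH polyadenylation signal. Two expression units sit within it. A human U6 Pol III promoter drives the guide, which is fused to an S. pyogenes scaffold modified with two MS2 stem loops. These loops can recruit MS2 coat protein-activator fusions, which this plasmid does not encode, so they would have to be supplied separately. Downstream, the EF-1α core promoter drives a nucleoplasmin NLS-tagged, catalytically dead Cas9 (D10A/N863A). According to the catalogue entry this is fused to the VP64 activation domain and linked through a 2A peptide to blasticidin S deaminase. VP64 and 2A are not annotated individually, but an unannotated gap lies between dCas9 and BSD.

Transduced mammalian cells are selected with blasticidin. The construct is used to activate the targeted enhancer in human cells, to test its regulatory function and its links to candidate target genes.
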