Features (pLannotate 1.2.2; 38 found; start..end, strand, type, name):
     18..36      +  misc_RNA       MS2 stem loop: stem loop that binds the bacteriophage MS2 coat protein
     47..83      +  misc_RNA       gRNA scaffold (fragment): guide RNA scaffold for the Streptococcus pyogenes CRISPR/Cas9 system
     88..106     +  misc_RNA       MS2 stem loop: stem loop that binds the bacteriophage MS2 coat protein
    117..136     +  misc_RNA       gRNA scaffold (fragment): guide RNA scaffold for the Streptococcus pyogenes CRISPR/Cas9 system
    149..167     +  CDS            small t antigen (fragment): SV40 (simian virus 40) small t antigen
    193..404     +  promoter       EF-1α core promoter: core promoter for human elongation factor EF-1α
    421..468     +  CDS            nucleoplasmin NLS: bipartite nuclear localization signal from nucleoplasmin
    468..4569    +  CDS            dCas9 (fragment): catalytically dead mutant of the Cas9 endonuclease from the Streptococcus pyogenes Type II CRISPR/Cas system RNA-guided DNA-binding protein that lacks endonuclease activity due to the D10A mutation in the RuvC catalytic domain and the N863A mutation in the HNH catalytic domain
   4894..5292    +  CDS            BSD: blasticidin S deaminase; Aspergillus terreus BSD; confers resistance to blasticidin
   5293..5314    +  misc_feature   MCS (fragment): pBluescript multiple cloning site
   5317..5905    +  misc_feature   WPRE: woodchuck hepatitis virus posttranscriptional regulatory element
   5842..6423    +  CDS            nef (fragment): NEF_HV1H2 - Experimental evidence at protein level: Swiss-Prot protein existence level 1. Extracellular Nef protein targets CD4(+) T-lymphocytes for apoptosis by interacting with CXCR4 surface receptors. From Human immunodeficiency virus type 1 group M subtype B (isolate HXB2) (HIV-1).
   6430..6610    +  LTR            5' LTR (truncated): truncated 5' long terminal repeat (LTR) from HIV-1
   6642..6866    +  polyA_signal   bGH poly(A) signal: bovine growth hormone polyadenylation signal
   6870..6891    +  promoter       SV40 promoter (fragment): SV40 enhancer and early promoter
   6912..7340    +  rep_origin     f1 ori (sequence partly withheld): f1 bacteriophage origin of replication; arrow indicates direction of (+) strand synthesis
   7354..7683    +  promoter       SV40 promoter: SV40 enhancer and early promoter
   7731..7778    +  promoter       EM7 promoter: synthetic bacterial promoter&nbsp
   7797..8171    +  CDS            BleoR: antibiotic-binding protein; Sh ble from Streptoalloteichus hindustanus; confers resistance to bleomycin, phleomycin, and Zeocin™
   8181..8306    +  CDS            ble (fragment): BLE_KLEPN - Experimental evidence at protein level: Swiss-Prot protein existence level 1. Binding protein with a strong affinity to the bleomycin family of antibiotics. Binds to CL990; an antimitotic-antibiotic compound. From Klebsiella pneumoniae.
   8301..8422    +  polyA_signal   SV40 poly(A) signal: SV40 polyadenylation signal
   8493..8515    -  protein_bind   lac operator (fragment): The lac repressor binds to the lac operator to inhibit transcription in E. coli. This inhibition can be relieved by adding lactose or isopropyl-β-D-thiogalactopyranoside (IPTG). lac repressor encoded by lacI
   8519..8549    -  promoter       lac promoter: promoter for the E. coli lac operon
   8564..8585    -  protein_bind   CAP binding site: CAP binding activates transcription in the presence of cAMP. E. coli catabolite activator protein
   8598..8690    -  CDS            lacI (fragment): lac repressor; lacI; The lac repressor binds to the lac operator to inhibit transcription in E. coli. This inhibition can be relieved by adding lactose or isopropyl-β-D-thiogalactopyranoside (IPTG).
   8873..9461    -  rep_origin     ori: high-copy-number ColE1/pMB1/pBR322/pUC origin of replication
   9632..10492   -  CDS            AmpR: β-lactamase; bla; confers resistance to ampicillin, carbenicillin, and related antibiotics
  10493..10597   -  promoter       AmpR promoter: bla
  10656..10708   -  misc_feature   bom (fragment): basis of mobility region from pBR322
  10863..11242   +  enhancer       CMV enhancer: human cytomegalovirus immediate early enhancer
  11243..11442   +  promoter       CMV promoter: human cytomegalovirus (CMV) immediate early promoter
  11460..11640   +  LTR            5' LTR (truncated): truncated 5' long terminal repeat (LTR) from HIV-1
  11687..11812   +  misc_feature   HIV-1 Ψ: packaging signal of human immunodeficiency virus type 1
  11796..12159   +  CDS            HIV-1 gag (fragment): gag protein from human immunodeficiency virus 1; gag
  12305..12538   +  misc_feature   RRE: The Rev response element (RRE) of HIV-1 allows for Rev-dependent mRNA export from the nucleus to the cytoplasm.
  12915..13015   +  CDS            Rev (fragment): human immunodeficiency virus 1 (HIV-1) Rev protein; rev; enhances nuclear export of unspliced and incompletely spliced viral mRNAs
  13065..13182   +  misc_feature   cPPT/CTS: central polypurine tract and central termination sequence of HIV-1
  13232..13472   +  promoter       U6 promoter: RNA polymerase III promoter for human U6 snRNA
>Addgene plasmid #125471 | lentiSAMv2 C2CD4A/B-enh2-guide3 | addgene full sequence | sequence record 251413 | Addgene NGS Result
GTTTTAGAGCTAGGCCAACATGAGGATCACCCATGTCTGCAGGGCCTAGCAAGTTAAAATAAGGCTAGTC
CGTTATCAACTTGGCCAACATGAGGATCACCCATGTCTGCAGGGCCAAGTGGCACCGAGTCGGTGCTTTT
TTTGGATCCTAGGTCTTGAAAGGAGTGGGAATTGGCTCCGGTGCCCGTCAGTGGGCAGAGCGCACATCGC
CCACAGTCCCCGAGAAGTTGGGGGGAGGGGTCGGCAATTGATCCGGTGCCTAGAGAAGGTGGCGCGGGGT
AAACTGGGAAAGTGATGTCGTGTACTGGCTCCGCCTTTTTCCCGAGGGTGGGGGAGAACCGTATATAAGT
GCAGTAGTCGCCGTGAACGTTCTTTTTCGCAACGGGTTTGCCGCCAGAACACAGGCGTACGGCCACCATG
AAAAGGCCGGCGGCCACGAAAAAGGCCGGCCAGGCAAAAAAGAAAAAGGACAAGAAGTACAGCATCGGCC
TGGCCATCGGCACCAACTCTGTGGGCTGGGCCGTGATCACCGACGAGTACAAGGTGCCCAGCAAGAAATT
CAAGGTGCTGGGCAACACCGACCGGCACAGCATCAAGAAGAACCTGATCGGAGCCCTGCTGTTCGACAGC
GGCGAAACAGCCGAGGCCACCCGGCTGAAGAGAACCGCCAGAAGAAGATACACCAGACGGAAGAACCGGA
TCTGCTATCTGCAAGAGATCTTCAGCAACGAGATGGCCAAGGTGGACGACAGCTTCTTCCACAGACTGGA
AGAGTCCTTCCTGGTGGAAGAGGATAAGAAGCACGAGCGGCACCCCATCTTCGGCAACATCGTGGACGAG
GTGGCCTACCACGAGAAGTACCCCACCATCTACCACCTGAGAAAGAAACTGGTGGACAGCACCGACAAGG
CCGACCTGCGGCTGATCTATCTGGCCCTGGCCCACATGATCAAGTTCCGGGGCCACTTCCTGATCGAGGG
CGACCTGAACCCCGACAACAGCGACGTGGACAAGCTGTTCATCCAGCTGGTGCAGACCTACAACCAGCTG
TTCGAGGAAAACCCCATCAACGCCAGCGGCGTGGACGCCAAGGCCATCCTGTCTGCCAGACTGAGCAAGA
GCAGACGGCTGGAAAATCTGATCGCCCAGCTGCCCGGCGAGAAGAAGAATGGCCTGTTCGGCAACCTGAT
TGCCCTGAGCCTGGGCCTGACCCCCAACTTCAAGAGCAACTTCGACCTGGCCGAGGATGCCAAACTGCAG
CTGAGCAAGGACACCTACGACGACGACCTGGACAACCTGCTGGCCCAGATCGGCGACCAGTACGCCGACC
TGTTTCTGGCCGCCAAGAACCTGTCCGACGCCATCCTGCTGAGCGACATCCTGAGAGTGAACACCGAGAT
CACCAAGGCCCCCCTGAGCGCCTCTATGATCAAGAGATACGACGAGCACCACCAGGACCTGACCCTGCTG
AAAGCTCTCGTGCGGCAGCAGCTGCCTGAGAAGTACAAAGAGATTTTCTTCGACCAGAGCAAGAACGGCT
ACGCCGGCTACATTGACGGCGGAGCCAGCCAGGAAGAGTTCTACAAGTTCATCAAGCCCATCCTGGAAAA
GATGGACGGCACCGAGGAACTGCTCGTGAAGCTGAACAGAGAGGACCTGCTGCGGAAGCAGCGGACCTTC
GACAACGGCAGCATCCCCCACCAGATCCACCTGGGAGAGCTGCACGCCATTCTGCGGCGGCAGGAAGATT
TTTACCCATTCCTGAAGGACAACCGGGAAAAGATCGAGAAGATCCTGACCTTCCGCATCCCCTACTACGT
GGGCCCTCTGGCCAGGGGAAACAGCAGATTCGCCTGGATGACCAGAAAGAGCGAGGAAACCATCACCCCC
TGGAACTTCGAGGAAGTGGTGGACAAGGGCGCTTCCGCCCAGAGCTTCATCGAGCGGATGACCAACTTCG
ATAAGAACCTGCCCAACGAGAAGGTGCTGCCCAAGCACAGCCTGCTGTACGAGTACTTCACCGTGTATAA
CGAGCTGACCAAAGTGAAATACGTGACCGAGGGAATGAGAAAGCCCGCCTTCCTGAGCGGCGAGCAGAAA
AAGGCCATCGTGGACCTGCTGTTCAAGACCAACCGGAAAGTGACCGTGAAGCAGCTGAAAGAGGACTACT
TCAAGAAAATCGAGTGCTTCGACTCCGTGGAAATCTCCGGCGTGGAAGATCGGTTCAACGCCTCCCTGGG
CACATACCACGATCTGCTGAAAATTATCAAGGACAAGGACTTCCTGGACAATGAGGAAAACGAGGACATT
CTGGAAGATATCGTGCTGACCCTGACACTGTTTGAGGACAGAGAGATGATCGAGGAACGGCTGAAAACCT
ATGCCCACCTGTTCGACGACAAAGTGATGAAGCAGCTGAAGCGGCGGAGATACACCGGCTGGGGCAGGCT
GAGCCGGAAGCTGATCAACGGCATCCGGGACAAGCAGTCCGGCAAGACAATCCTGGATTTCCTGAAGTCC
GACGGCTTCGCCAACAGAAACTTCATGCAGCTGATCCACGACGACAGCCTGACCTTTAAAGAGGACATCC
AGAAAGCCCAGGTGTCCGGCCAGGGCGATAGCCTGCACGAGCACATTGCCAATCTGGCCGGCAGCCCCGC
CATTAAGAAGGGCATCCTGCAGACAGTGAAGGTGGTGGACGAGCTCGTGAAAGTGATGGGCCGGCACAAG
CCCGAGAACATCGTGATCGAAATGGCCAGAGAGAACCAGACCACCCAGAAGGGACAGAAGAACAGCCGCG
AGAGAATGAAGCGGATCGAAGAGGGCATCAAAGAGCTGGGCAGCCAGATCCTGAAAGAACACCCCGTGGA
AAACACCCAGCTGCAGAACGAGAAGCTGTACCTGTACTACCTGCAGAATGGGCGGGATATGTACGTGGAC
CAGGAACTGGACATCAACCGGCTGTCCGACTACGATGTGGACCACATCGTGCCTCAGAGCTTTCTGAAGG
ACGACTCCATCGACAACAAGGTGCTGACCAGAAGCGACAAGGCCCGGGGCAAGAGCGACAACGTGCCCTC
CGAAGAGGTCGTGAAGAAGATGAAGAACTACTGGCGGCAGCTGCTGAACGCCAAGCTGATTACCCAGAGA
AAGTTCGACAATCTGACCAAGGCCGAGAGAGGCGGCCTGAGCGAACTGGATAAGGCCGGCTTCATCAAGA
GACAGCTGGTGGAAACCCGGCAGATCACAAAGCACGTGGCACAGATCCTGGACTCCCGGATGAACACTAA
GTACGACGAGAATGACAAGCTGATCCGGGAAGTGAAAGTGATCACCCTGAAGTCCAAGCTGGTGTCCGAT
TTCCGGAAGGATTTCCAGTTTTACAAAGTGCGCGAGATCAACAACTACCACCACGCCCACGACGCCTACC
TGAACGCCGTCGTGGGAACCGCCCTGATCAAAAAGTACCCTAAGCTGGAAAGCGAGTTCGTGTACGGCGA
CTACAAGGTGTACGACGTGCGGAAGATGATCGCCAAGAGCGAGCAGGAAATCGGCAAGGCTACCGCCAAG
TACTTCTTCTACAGCAACATCATGAACTTTTTCAAGACCGAGATTACCCTGGCCAACGGCGAGATCCGGA
AGCGGCCTCTGATCGAGACAAACGGCGAAACCGGGGAGATCGTGTGGGATAAGGGCCGGGATTTTGCCAC
CGTGCGGAAAGTGCTGAGCATGCCCCAAGTGAATATCGTGAAAAAGACCGAGGTGCAGACAGGCGGCTTC
AGCAAAGAGTCTATCCTGCCCAAGAGGAACAGCGATAAGCTGATCGCCAGAAAGAAGGACTGGGACCCTA
AGAAGTACGGCGGCTTCGACAGCCCCACCGTGGCCTATTCTGTGCTGGTGGTGGCCAAAGTGGAAAAGGG
CAAGTCCAAGAAACTGAAGAGTGTGAAAGAGCTGCTGGGGATCACCATCATGGAAAGAAGCAGCTTCGAG
AAGAATCCCATCGACTTTCTGGAAGCCAAGGGCTACAAAGAAGTGAAAAAGGACCTGATCATCAAGCTGC
CTAAGTACTCCCTGTTCGAGCTGGAAAACGGCCGGAAGAGAATGCTGGCCTCTGCCGGCGAACTGCAGAA
GGGAAACGAACTGGCCCTGCCCTCCAAATATGTGAACTTCCTGTACCTGGCCAGCCACTATGAGAAGCTG
AAGGGCTCCCCCGAGGATAATGAGCAGAAACAGCTGTTTGTGGAACAGCACAAGCACTACCTGGACGAGA
TCATCGAGCAGATCAGCGAGTTCTCCAAGAGAGTGATCCTGGCCGACGCTAATCTGGACAAAGTGCTGTC
CGCCTACAACAAGCACCGGGATAAGCCCATCAGAGAGCAGGCCGAGAATATCATCCACCTGTTTACCCTG
ACCAATCTGGGAGCCCCTGCCGCCTTCAAGTACTTTGACACCACCATCGACCGGAAGAGGTACACCAGCA
CCAAAGAGGTGCTGGACGCCACCCTGATCCACCAGAGCATCACCGGCCTGTACGAGACACGGATCGACCT
GTCTCAGCTGGGAGGCGACAGCGCTGGAGGAGGTGGAAGCGGAGGAGGAGGAAGCGGAGGAGGAGGTAGC
GGACCTAAGAAAAAGAGGAAGGTGGCGGCCGCTGGATCCGGACGGGCTGACGCATTGGACGATTTTGATC
TGGATATGCTGGGAAGTGACGCCCTCGATGATTTTGACCTTGACATGCTTGGTTCGGATGCCCTTGATGA
CTTTGACCTCGACATGCTCGGCAGTGACGCCCTTGATGATTTCGACCTGGACATGCTGATTAACTGTACA
GGCAGTGGAGAGGGCAGAGGAAGTCTGCTAACATGCGGTGACGTCGAGGAGAATCCTGGCCCAATGGCCA
AGCCTTTGTCTCAAGAAGAATCCACCCTCATTGAAAGAGCAACGGCTACAATCAACAGCATCCCCATCTC
TGAAGACTACAGCGTCGCCAGCGCAGCTCTCTCTAGCGACGGCCGCATCTTCACTGGTGTCAATGTATAT
CATTTTACTGGGGGACCTTGTGCAGAACTCGTGGTGCTGGGCACTGCTGCTGCTGCGGCAGCTGGCAACC
TGACTTGTATCGTCGCGATCGGAAATGAGAACAGGGGCATCTTGAGCCCCTGCGGACGGTGCCGACAGGT
GCTTCTCGATCTGCATCCTGGGATCAAAGCCATAGTGAAGGACAGTGATGGACAGCCGACGGCAGTTGGG
ATTCGTGAATTGCTGCCCTCTGGTTATGTGTGGGAGGGCTAAGAATTCGATATCAAGCTTATCGGTAATC
AACCTCTGGATTACAAAATTTGTGAAAGATTGACTGGTATTCTTAACTATGTTGCTCCTTTTACGCTATG
TGGATACGCTGCTTTAATGCCTTTGTATCATGCTATTGCTTCCCGTATGGCTTTCATTTTCTCCTCCTTG
TATAAATCCTGGTTGCTGTCTCTTTATGAGGAGTTGTGGCCCGTTGTCAGGCAACGTGGCGTGGTGTGCA
CTGTGTTTGCTGACGCAACCCCCACTGGTTGGGGCATTGCCACCACCTGTCAGCTCCTTTCCGGGACTTT
CGCTTTCCCCCTCCCTATTGCCACGGCGGAACTCATCGCCGCCTGCCTTGCCCGCTGCTGGACAGGGGCT
CGGCTGTTGGGCACTGACAATTCCGTGGTGTTGTCGGGGAAATCATCGTCCTTTCCTTGGCTGCTCGCCT
GTGTTGCCACCTGGATTCTGCGCGGGACGTCCTTCTGCTACGTCCCTTCGGCCCTCAATCCAGCGGACCT
TCCTTCCCGCGGCCTGCTGCCGGCTCTGCGGCCTCTTCCGCGTCTTCGCCTTCGCCCTCAGACGAGTCGG
ATCTCCCTTTGGGCCGCCTCCCCGCATCGATACCGTCGACCTCGAGACCTAGAAAAACATGGAGCAATCA
CAAGTAGCAATACAGCAGCTACCAATGCTGATTGTGCCTGGCTAGAAGCACAAGAGGAGGAGGAGGTGGG
TTTTCCAGTCACACCTCAGGTACCTTTAAGACCAATGACTTACAAGGCAGCTGTAGATCTTAGCCACTTT
TTAAAAGAAAAGGGGGGACTGGAAGGGCTAATTCACTCCCAACGAAGACAAGATATCCTTGATCTGTGGA
TCTACCACACACAAGGCTACTTCCCTGATTGGCAGAACTACACACCAGGGCCAGGGATCAGATATCCACT
GACCTTTGGATGGTGCTACAAGCTAGTACCAGTTGAGCAAGAGAAGGTAGAAGAAGCCAATGAAGGAGAG
AACACCCGCTTGTTACACCCTGTGAGCCTGCATGGGATGGATGACCCGGAGAGAGAAGTATTAGAGTGGA
GGTTTGACAGCCGCCTAGCATTTCATCACATGGCCCGAGAGCTGCATCCGGACTGTACTGGGTCTCTCTG
GTTAGACCAGATCTGAGCCTGGGAGCTCTCTGGCTAACTAGGGAACCCACTGCTTAAGCCTCAATAAAGC
TTGCCTTGAGTGCTTCAAGTAGTGTGTGCCCGTCTGTTGTGTGACTCTGGTAACTAGAGATCCCTCAGAC
CCTTTTAGTCAGTGTGGAAAATCTCTAGCAGGGCCCGTTTAAACCCGCTGATCAGCCTCGACTGTGCCTT
CTAGTTGCCAGCCATCTGTTGTTTGCCCCTCCCCCGTGCCTTCCTTGACCCTGGAAGGTGCCACTCCCAC
TGTCCTTTCCTAATAAAATGAGGAAATTGCATCGCATTGTCTGAGTAGGTGTCATTCTATTCTGGGGGGT
GGGGTGGGGCAGGACAGCAAGGGGGAGGATTGGGAAGACAATAGCAGGCATGCTGGGGATGCGGTGGGCT
CTATGGCTTCTGAGGCGGAAAGAACCAGCTGGGGCTCTAGGGGGTATCCCC
[124 nt withheld, positions 6912-7035]
C
[91 nt withheld, positions 7037-7127]
A
[49 nt withheld, positions 7129-7177]
CCTTTGACGTTGGAGTCCACGTTCTTT
[37 nt withheld, positions 7205-7241]
ACCCTATCTCGGTCTATTCTTTTGATTTATAAGGGATTTTGCCGATTTCGGCCTATTGGTTAAAAAATGA
GCTGATTTAACAAAAATTTAACGCGAATTAATTCTGTGGAATGTGTGTCAGTTAGGGTGTGGAAAGTCCC
CAGGCTCCCCAGCAGGCAGAAGTATGCAAAGCATGCATCTCAATTAGTCAGCAACCAGGTGTGGAAAGTC
CCCAGGCTCCCCAGCAGGCAGAAGTATGCAAAGCATGCATCTCAATTAGTCAGCAACCATAGTCCCGCCC
CTAACTCCGCCCATCCCGCCCCTAACTCCGCCCAGTTCCGCCCATTCTCCGCCCCATGGCTGACTAATTT
TTTTTATTTATGCAGAGGCCGAGGCCGCCTCTGCCTCTGAGCTATTCCAGAAGTAGTGAGGAGGCTTTTT
TGGAGGCCTAGGCTTTTGCAAAAAGCTCCCGGGAGCTTGTATATCCATTTTCGGATCTGATCAGCACGTG
TTGACAATTAATCATCGGCATAGTATATCGGCATAGTATAATACGACAAGGTGAGGAACTAAACCATGGC
CAAGTTGACCAGTGCCGTTCCGGTGCTCACCGCGCGCGACGTCGCCGGAGCGGTCGAGTTCTGGACCGAC
CGGCTCGGGTTCTCCCGGGACTTCGTGGAGGACGACTTCGCCGGTGTGGTCCGGGACGACGTGACCCTGT
TCATCAGCGCGGTCCAGGACCAGGTGGTGCCGGACAACACCCTGGCCTGGGTGTGGGTGCGCGGCCTGGA
CGAGCTGTACGCCGAGTGGTCGGAGGTCGTGTCCACGAACTTCCGGGACGCCTCCGGGCCGGCCATGACC
GAGATCGGCGAGCAGCCGTGGGGGCGGGAGTTCGCCCTGCGCGACCCGGCCGGCAACTGCGTGCACTTCG
TGGCCGAGGAGCAGGACTGACACGTGCTACGAGATTTCGATTCCACCGCCGCCTTCTATGAAAGGTTGGG
CTTCGGAATCGTTTTCCGGGACGCCGGCTGGATGATCCTCCAGCGCGGGGATCTCATGCTGGAGTTCTTC
GCCCACCCCAACTTGTTTATTGCAGCTTATAATGGTTACAAATAAAGCAATAGCATCACAAATTTCACAA
ATAAAGCATTTTTTTCACTGCATTCTAGTTGTGGTTTGTCCAAACTCATCAATGTATCTTATCATGTCTG
TATACCGTCGACCTCTAGCTAGAGCTTGGCGTAATCATGGTCATAGCTGTTTCCTGTGTGAAATTGTTAT
CCGCTCACAATTCCACACAACATACGAGCCGGAAGCATAAAGTGTAAAGCCTGGGGTGCCTAATGAGTGA
GCTAACTCACATTAATTGCGTTGCGCTCACTGCCCGCTTTCCAGTCGGGAAACCTGTCGTGCCAGCTGCA
TTAATGAATCGGCCAACGCGCGGGGAGAGGCGGTTTGCGTATTGGGCGCTCTTCCGCTTCCTCGCTCACT
GACTCGCTGCGCTCGGTCGTTCGGCTGCGGCGAGCGGTATCAGCTCACTCAAAGGCGGTAATACGGTTAT
CCACAGAATCAGGGGATAACGCAGGAAAGAACATGTGAGCAAAAGGCCAGCAAAAGGCCAGGAACCGTAA
AAAGGCCGCGTTGCTGGCGTTTTTCCATAGGCTCCGCCCCCCTGACGAGCATCACAAAAATCGACGCTCA
AGTCAGAGGTGGCGAAACCCGACAGGACTATAAAGATACCAGGCGTTTCCCCCTGGAAGCTCCCTCGTGC
GCTCTCCTGTTCCGACCCTGCCGCTTACCGGATACCTGTCCGCCTTTCTCCCTTCGGGAAGCGTGGCGCT
TTCTCATAGCTCACGCTGTAGGTATCTCAGTTCGGTGTAGGTCGTTCGCTCCAAGCTGGGCTGTGTGCAC
GAACCCCCCGTTCAGCCCGACCGCTGCGCCTTATCCGGTAACTATCGTCTTGAGTCCAACCCGGTAAGAC
ACGACTTATCGCCACTGGCAGCAGCCACTGGTAACAGGATTAGCAGAGCGAGGTATGTAGGCGGTGCTAC
AGAGTTCTTGAAGTGGTGGCCTAACTACGGCTACACTAGAAGAACAGTATTTGGTATCTGCGCTCTGCTG
AAGCCAGTTACCTTCGGAAAAAGAGTTGGTAGCTCTTGATCCGGCAAACAAACCACCGCTGGTAGCGGTG
GTTTTTTTGTTTGCAAGCAGCAGATTACGCGCAGAAAAAAAGGATCTCAAGAAGATCCTTTGATCTTTTC
TACGGGGTCTGACGCTCAGTGGAACGAAAACTCACGTTAAGGGATTTTGGTCATGAGATTATCAAAAAGG
ATCTTCACCTAGATCCTTTTAAATTAAAAATGAAGTTTTAAATCAATCTAAAGTATATATGAGTAAACTT
GGTCTGACAGTTACCAATGCTTAATCAGTGAGGCACCTATCTCAGCGATCTGTCTATTTCGTTCATCCAT
AGTTGCCTGACTCCCCGTCGTGTAGATAACTACGATACGGGAGGGCTTACCATCTGGCCCCAGTGCTGCA
ATGATACCGCGAGACCCACGCTCACCGGCTCCAGATTTATCAGCAATAAACCAGCCAGCCGGAAGGGCCG
AGCGCAGAAGTGGTCCTGCAACTTTATCCGCCTCCATCCAGTCTATTAATTGTTGCCGGGAAGCTAGAGT
AAGTAGTTCGCCAGTTAATAGTTTGCGCAACGTTGTTGCCATTGCTACAGGCATCGTGGTGTCACGCTCG
TCGTTTGGTATGGCTTCATTCAGCTCCGGTTCCCAACGATCAAGGCGAGTTACATGATCCCCCATGTTGT
GCAAAAAAGCGGTTAGCTCCTTCGGTCCTCCGATCGTTGTCAGAAGTAAGTTGGCCGCAGTGTTATCACT
CATGGTTATGGCAGCACTGCATAATTCTCTTACTGTCATGCCATCCGTAAGATGCTTTTCTGTGACTGGT
GAGTACTCAACCAAGTCATTCTGAGAATAGTGTATGCGGCGACCGAGTTGCTCTTGCCCGGCGTCAATAC
GGGATAATACCGCGCCACATAGCAGAACTTTAAAAGTGCTCATCATTGGAAAACGTTCTTCGGGGCGAAA
ACTCTCAAGGATCTTACCGCTGTTGAGATCCAGTTCGATGTAACCCACTCGTGCACCCAACTGATCTTCA
GCATCTTTTACTTTCACCAGCGTTTCTGGGTGAGCAAAAACAGGAAGGCAAAATGCCGCAAAAAAGGGAA
TAAGGGCGACACGGAAATGTTGAATACTCATACTCTTCCTTTTTCAATATTATTGAAGCATTTATCAGGG
TTATTGTCTCATGAGCGGATACATATTTGAATGTATTTAGAAAAATAAACAAATAGGGGTTCCGCGCACA
TTTCCCCGAAAAGTGCCACCTGACGTCGACGGATCGGGAGATCTCCCGATCCCCTATGGTGCACTCTCAG
TACAATCTGCTCTGATGCCGCATAGTTAAGCCAGTATCTGCTCCCTGCTTGTGTGTTGGAGGTCGCTGAG
TAGTGCGCGAGCAAAATTTAAGCTACAACAAGGCAAGGCTTGACCGACAATTGCATGAAGAATCTGCTTA
GGGTTAGGCGTTTTGCGCTGCTTCGCGATGTACGGGCCAGATATACGCGTTGACATTGATTATTGACTAG
TTATTAATAGTAATCAATTACGGGGTCATTAGTTCATAGCCCATATATGGAGTTCCGCGTTACATAACTT
ACGGTAAATGGCCCGCCTGGCTGACCGCCCAACGACCCCCGCCCATTGACGTCAATAATGACGTATGTTC
CCATAGTAACGCCAATAGGGACTTTCCATTGACGTCAATGGGTGGAGTATTTACGGTAAACTGCCCACTT
GGCAGTACATCAAGTGTATCATATGCCAAGTACGCCCCCTATTGACGTCAATGACGGTAAATGGCCCGCC
TGGCATTATGCCCAGTACATGACCTTATGGGACTTTCCTACTTGGCAGTACATCTACGTATTAGTCATCG
CTATTACCATGGTGATGCGGTTTTGGCAGTACATCAATGGGCGTGGATAGCGGTTTGACTCACGGGGATT
TCCAAGTCTCCACCCCATTGACGTCAATGGGAGTTTGTTTTGGCACCAAAATCAACGGGACTTTCCAAAA
TGTCGTAACAACTCCGCCCCATTGACGCAAATGGGCGGTAGGCGTGTACGGTGGGAGGTCTATATAAGCA
GCGCGTTTTGCCTGTACTGGGTCTCTCTGGTTAGACCAGATCTGAGCCTGGGAGCTCTCTGGCTAACTAG
GGAACCCACTGCTTAAGCCTCAATAAAGCTTGCCTTGAGTGCTTCAAGTAGTGTGTGCCCGTCTGTTGTG
TGACTCTGGTAACTAGAGATCCCTCAGACCCTTTTAGTCAGTGTGGAAAATCTCTAGCAGTGGCGCCCGA
ACAGGGACTTGAAAGCGAAAGGGAAACCAGAGGAGCTCTCTCGACGCAGGACTCGGCTTGCTGAAGCGCG
CACGGCAAGAGGCGAGGGGCGGCGACTGGTGAGTACGCCAAAAATTTTGACTAGCGGAGGCTAGAAGGAG
AGAGATGGGTGCGAGAGCGTCAGTATTAAGCGGGGGAGAATTAGATCGCGATGGGAAAAAATTCGGTTAA
GGCCAGGGGGAAAGAAAAAATATAAATTAAAACATATAGTATGGGCAAGCAGGGAGCTAGAACGATTCGC
AGTTAATCCTGGCCTGTTAGAAACATCAGAAGGCTGTAGACAAATACTGGGACAGCTACAACCATCCCTT
CAGACAGGATCAGAAGAACTTAGATCATTATATAATACAGTAGCAACCCTCTATTGTGTGCATCAAAGGA
TAGAGATAAAAGACACCAAGGAAGCTTTAGACAAGATAGAGGAAGAGCAAAACAAAAGTAAGACCACCGC
ACAGCAAGCGGCCGCTGATCTTCAGACCTGGAGGAGGAGATATGAGGGACAATTGGAGAAGTGAATTATA
TAAATATAAAGTAGTAAAAATTGAACCATTAGGAGTAGCACCCACCAAGGCAAAGAGAAGAGTGGTGCAG
AGAGAAAAAAGAGCAGTGGGAATAGGAGCTTTGTTCCTTGGGTTCTTGGGAGCAGCAGGAAGCACTATGG
GCGCAGCGTCAATGACGCTGACGGTACAGGCCAGACAATTATTGTCTGGTATAGTGCAGCAGCAGAACAA
TTTGCTGAGGGCTATTGAGGCGCAACAGCATCTGTTGCAACTCACAGTCTGGGGCATCAAGCAGCTCCAG
GCAAGAATCCTGGCTGTGGAAAGATACCTAAAGGATCAACAGCTCCTGGGGATTTGGGGTTGCTCTGGAA
AACTCATTTGCACCACTGCTGTGCCTTGGAATGCTAGTTGGAGTAATAAATCTCTGGAACAGATTTGGAA
TCACACGACCTGGATGGAGTGGGACAGAGAAATTAACAATTACACAAGCTTAATACACTCCTTAATTGAA
GAATCGCAAAACCAGCAAGAAAAGAATGAACAAGAATTATTGGAATTAGATAAATGGGCAAGTTTGTGGA
ATTGGTTTAACATAACAAATTGGCTGTGGTATATAAAATTATTCATAATGATAGTAGGAGGCTTGGTAGG
TTTAAGAATAGTTTTTGCTGTACTTTCTATAGTGAATAGAGTTAGGCAGGGATATTCACCATTATCGTTT
CAGACCCACCTCCCAACCCCGAGGGGACCCGACAGGCCCGAAGGAATAGAAGAAGAAGGTGGAGAGAGAG
ACAGAGACAGATCCATTCGATTAGTGAACGGATCGGCACTGCGTGCGCCAATTCTGCAGACAAATGGCAG
TATTCATCCACAATTTTAAAAGAAAAGGGGGGATTGGGGGGTACAGTGCAGGGGAAAGAATAGTAGACAT
AATAGCAACAGACATACAAACTAAAGAATTACAAAAACAAATTACAAAAATTCAAAATTTTCGGGTTTAT
TACAGGGACAGCAGAGATCCAGTTTGGTTAATTAGCTAGCGAGGGCCTATTTCCCATGATTCCTTCATAT
TTGCATATACGATACAAGGCTGTTAGAGAGATAATTGGAATTAATTTGACTGTAAACACAAAGATATTAG
TACAAAATACGTGACGTAGAAAGTAATAATTTCTTGGGTAGTTTGCAGTTTTAAAATTATGTTTTAAAAT
GGACTATCATATGCTTACCGTAACTTGAAAGTATTTCGATTTCTTGGCTTTATATATCTTGTGGAAAGGA
CGAAACACCGTCCGACTGAGTCATTAAAAG
