>Addgene plasmid #125471 | lentiSAMv2 C2CD4A/B-enh2-guide3 | depositor partial sequence | sequence record 240120 | Guide RNA, MS2 stem loops
NNNNNNTTTAAAATTATNTTTTAAAATGGACTATCATATGCTTACCGTAACTTGAAAGTATTTCGATTTC
TTGGCTTTATATATCTTGTGGAAAGGACGAAACACCGTCCGACTGAGTCATTAAAAGGTTTTAGAGCTAG
GCCAACATGAGGATCACCCATGTCTGCAGGGCCTAGCAAGTTAAAATAAGGCTAGTCCGTTATCAACTTG
GCCAACATGAGGATCACCCATGTCTGCAGGGCCAAGTGGCACCGAGTCGGTGCTTTTTTTGGATCCTAGG
TCTTGAAAGGAGTGGGAATTGGCTCCGGTGCCCGTCAGTGGGCAGAGCGCACATCGCCCACAGTCCCCGA
GAAGTTGGGGGGAGGGGTCGGCAATTGATCCGGTGCCTAGAGAAGGTGGCGCGGGGTAAACTGGGAAAGT
GATGTCGTGTACTGGCTCCGCCTTTTTCCCGAGGGTGGGGGAGAACCGTATATAAGTGCAGTAGTCGCCG
TGAACGTTCTTTTTCGCAACGGGTTTGCCGCCAGAACACAGGCGTACGGCCACCATGAAAAGGCCGGCGG
CCACGAAAAAGGCCGGCCAGGCAAAAAAGAAAAAGGACAAGAAGTACAGCATCGGCCTGGCCATCGGCAC
CAACTCTGTGGGCTGGGCCGTGATCACCGACGAGTACAAGGTGCCCAGCAAGAAATTCAAGGTGCTGGGC
AACACCGACCGGCACAGCATCAAGAAGAACCTGATCGGAGCCCTGCTGTTCGACAGCGGCGAAACAGCCG
AGGCCACCCGGCTGAAGAGAACCGCCAGAAGAAGATACACCAGACGGAAGAACCGGATCTGCTATCTGCA
AGAGATCTTCAGCAACGAGATGGCCAAGGTGGACGACAGCTTCTTCCACAGACTGGAAGAGTCCTTCCTG
GTGGAAGAGGATAAGAAGCACGAGCGGCACCCCATCTTCGGCAACATCGTGGACGAAGGGGCCTACCACG
AGAAGTACCCCACCATCTACAGCCTGAGAGAGATACTGGGTGACAGCACCGACAAGGCCCGACCTGCGGC
TGATCTATCTGGGCCTGGNCCNACATGATCAATTTCCGGGGCCNNTTCCTGATACAAGGNCAACTTGAAC
CCNAGCAACAGCGACNNGAACAANCTGTTCATCCAGCTTGGTGCAANCTTNGACCNNNTGTTCAAGGAAA
ACCCGTTCAACGNAAGTGGGNGGGACCGNANNGCCTGNCGGTNTGCCAAANNTACCAAAAACAAACGGTT
GAGAAATCGGAAACGCCAATTGGCCCCGGAAAAAAAANNATGCCCCAGTTCGGCAACCGGTTTGCCCCNG
AACNNGG
